>Addgene plasmid #116207 | pHAGE-BRAF-V600L | addgene full sequence | sequence record 232877 | Addgene NGS Result
TGGAAGGGCTAATTCACTCCCAAAGAAGACAAGATATCCTTGATCTGTGGATCTACCACACACAAGGCTA
CTTCCCTGATTAGCAGAACTACACACCAGGGCCAGGGGTCAGATATCCACTGACCTTTGGATGGTGCTAC
AAGCTAGTACCAGTTGAGCCAGATAAGGTAGAAGAGGCCAATAAAGGAGAGAACACCAGCTTGTTACACC
CTGTGAGCCTGCATGGGATGGATGACCCGGAGAGAGAAGTGTTAGAGTGGAGGTTTGACAGCCGCCTAGC
ATTTCATCACGTGGCCCGAGAGCTGCATCCGGAGTACTTCAAGAACTGCTGATATCGAGCTTGCTACAAG
GGACTTTCCGCTGGGGACTTTCCAGGGAGGCGTGGCCTGGGCGGGACTGGGGAGTGGCGAGCCCTCAGAT
CCTGCATATAAGCAGCTGCTTTTTGCCTGTACTGGGTCTCTCTGGTTAGACCAGATCTGAGCCTGGGAGC
TCTCTGGCTAACTAGGGAACCCACTGCTTAAGCCTCAATAAAGCTTGCCTTGAGTGCTTCAAGTAGTGTG
TGCCCGTCTGTTGTGTGACTCTGGTAACTAGAGATCCCTCAGACCCTTTTAGTCAGTGTGGAAAATCTCT
AGCAGTGGCGCCCGAACAGGGACTTGAAAGCGAAAGGGAAACCAGAGGAGCTCTCTCGACGCAGGACTCG
GCTTGCTGAAGCGCGCACGGCAAGAGGCGAGGGGCGGCGACTGGTGAGTACGCCAAAAATTTTGACTAGC
GGAGGCTAGAAGGAGAGAGATGGGTGCGAGAGCGTCAGTATTAAGCGGGGGAGAATTAGATCGCGATGGG
AAAAAATTCGGTTAAGGCCAGGGGGAAAGAAAAAATATAAATTAAAACATATAGTATGGGCAAGCAGGGA
GCTAGAACGATTCGCAGTTAATCCTGGCCTGTTAGAAACATCAGAAGGCTGTAGACAAATACTGGGACAG
CTACAACCATCCCTTCAGACAGGATCAGAAGAACTTAGATCATTATATAATACAGTAGCAACCCTCTATT
GTGTGCATCAAAGGATAGAGATAAAAGACACCAAGGAAGCTTTAGACAAGATAGAGGAAGAGCAAAACAA
AAGTAAGACCACCGCACAGCAAGCGGCCGGCCGCTGATCTTCAGACCTGGAGGAGGAGATATGAGGGACA
ATTGGAGAAGTGAATTATATAAATATAAAGTAGTAAAAATTGAACCATTAGGAGTAGCACCCACCAAGGC
AAAGAGAAGAGTGGTGCAGAGAGAAAAAAGAGCAGTGGGAATAGGAGCTTTGTTCCTTGGGTTCTTGGGA
GCAGCAGGAAGCACTATGGGCGCAGCGTCAATGACGCTGACGGTACAGGCCAGACAATTATTGTCTGGTA
TAGTGCAGCAGCAGAACAATTTGCTGAGGGCTATTGAGGCGCAACAGCATCTGTTGCAACTCACAGTCTG
GGGCATCAAGCAGCTCCAGGCAAGAATCCTGGCTGTGGAAAGATACCTAAAGGATCAACAGCTCCTGGGG
ATTTGGGGTTGCTCTGGAAAACTCATTTGCACCACTGCTGTGCCTTGGAATGCTAGTTGGAGTAATAAAT
CTCTGGAACAGATTTGGAATCACACGACCTGGATGGAGTGGGACAGAGAAATTAACAATTACACAAGCTT
AATACACTCCTTAATTGAAGAATCGCAAAACCAGCAAGAAAAGAATGAACAAGAATTATTGGAATTAGAT
AAATGGGCAAGTTTGTGGAATTGGTTTAACATAACAAATTGGCTGTGGTATATAAAATTATTCATAATGA
TAGTAGGAGGCTTGGTAGGTTTAAGAATAGTTTTTGCTGTACTTTCTATAGTGAATAGAGTTAGGCAGGG
ATATTCACCATTATCGTTTCAGACCCACCTCCCAACCCCGAGGGGACCCGACAGGCCCGAAGGAATAGAA
GAAGAAGGTGGAGAGAGAGACAGAGACAGATCCATTCGATTAGTGAACGGATCTCGACGGTATCGCCGAA
TTCACAAATGGCAGTATTCATCCACAATTTTAAAAGAAAAGGGGGGATTGGGGGGTACAGTGCAGGGGAA
AGAATAGTAGACATAATAGCAACAGACATACAAACTAAAGAATTACAAAAACAAATTACAAAAATTCAAA
ATTTTCGGGTTTATTACAGGGACAGCAGAGATCCAGTTTGGACTAGTCGTGAGGCTCCGGTGCCCGTCAG
TGGGCAGAGCGCACATCGCCCACAGTCCCCGAGAAGTTGGGGGGAGGGGTCGGCAATTGAACCGGTGCCT
AGAGAAGGTGGCGCGGGGTAAACTGGGAAAGTGATGTCGTGTACTGGCTCCGCCTTTTTCCCGAGGGTGG
GGGAGAACCGTATATAAGTGCAGTAGTCGCCGTGAACGTTCTTTTTCGCAACGGGTTTGCCGCCAGAACA
CAGGTAAGTGCCGTGTGTGGTTCCCGCGGGCCTGGCCTCTTTACGGGTTATGGCCCTTGCGTGCCTTGAA
TTACTTCCACCTGGCTGCAGTACGTGATTCTTGATCCCGAGCTTCGGGTTGGAAGTGGGTGGGAGAGTTC
GAGGCCTTGCGCTTAAGGAGCCCCTTCGCCTCGTGCTTGAGTTGAGGCCTGGCCTGGGCGCTGGGGCCGC
CGCGTGCGAATCTGGTGGCACCTTCGCGCCTGTCTCGCTGCTTTCGATAAGTCTCTAGCCATTTAAAATT
TTTGATGACCTGCTGCGACGCTTTTTTTCTGGCAAGATAGTCTTGTAAATGCGGGCCAAGATCTGCACAC
TGGTATTTCGGTTTTTGGGGCCGCGGGCGGCGACGGGGCCCGTGCGTCCCAGCGCACATGTTCGGCGAGG
CGGGGCCTGCGAGCGCGGCCACCGAGAATCGGACGGGGGTAGTCTCAAGCTGGCCGGCCTGCTCTGGTGC
CTGGCCTCGCGCCGCCGTGTATCGCCCCGCCCTGGGCGGCAAGGCTGGCCCGGTCGGCACCAGTTGCGTG
AGCGGAAAGATGGCCGCTTCCCGGCCCTGCTGCAGGGAGCTCAAAATGGAGGACGCGGCGCTCGGGAGAG
CGGGCGGGTGAGTCACCCACACAAAGGAAAAGGGCCTTTCCGTCCTCAGCCGTCGCTTCATGTGACTCCA
CGGAGTACCGGGCGCCGTCCAGGCACCTCGATTAGTTCTCGAGCTTTTGGAGTACGTCGTCTTTAGGTTG
GGGGGAGGGGTTTTATGCGATGGAGTTTCCCCACACTGAGTGGGTGGAGACTGAAGTTAGGCCAGCTTGG
CACTTGATGTAATTCTCCTTGGAATTTGCCCTTTTTGAGTTTGGATCTTGGTTCATTCTCAAGCCTCAGA
CAGTGGTTCAAAGTTTTTTTCTTCCATTTCAGGTGTCGTGAAGCGGCCCTGCAGATATCAACAAGTTTGT
ACAAAAAAGCAGGCACCATGGCGGCGCTGAGCGGTGGCGGTGGTGGCGGCGCGGAGCCGGGCCAGGCTCT
GTTCAACGGGGACATGGAGCCCGAGGCCGGCGCCGGCGCCGGCGCCGCGGCCTCTTCGGCTGCGGACCCT
GCCATTCCGGAGGAGGTGTGGAATATCAAACAAATGATTAAGTTGACACAGGAACATATAGAGGCCCTAT
TGGACAAATTTGGTGGGGAGCATAATCCACCATCAATATATCTGGAGGCCTATGAAGAATACACCAGCAA
GCTAGATGCACTCCAACAAAGAGAACAACAGTTATTGGAATCTCTGGGGAACGGAACTGATTTTTCTGTT
TCTAGCTCTGCATCAATGGATACCGTTACATCTTCTTCCTCTTCTAGCCTTTCAGTGCTACCTTCATCTC
TTTCAGTTTTTCAAAATCCCACAGATGTGGCACGGAGCAACCCCAAGTCACCACAAAAACCTATCGTTAG
AGTCTTCCTGCCCAACAAACAGAGGACAGTGGTACCTGCAAGGTGTGGAGTTACAGTCCGAGACAGTCTA
AAGAAAGCACTGATGATGAGAGGTCTAATCCCAGAGTGCTGTGCTGTTTACAGAATTCAGGATGGAGAGA
AGAAACCAATTGGTTGGGACACTGATATTTCCTGGCTTACTGGAGAAGAATTGCATGTGGAAGTGTTGGA
GAATGTTCCACTTACAACACACAACTTTGTACGAAAAACGTTTTTCACCTTAGCATTTTGTGACTTTTGT
CGAAAGCTGCTTTTCCAGGGTTTCCGCTGTCAAACATGTGGTTATAAATTTCACCAGCGTTGTAGTACAG
AAGTTCCACTGATGTGTGTTAATTATGACCAACTTGATTTGCTGTTTGTCTCCAAGTTCTTTGAACACCA
CCCAATACCACAGGAAGAGGCGTCCTTAGCAGAGACTGCCCTAACATCTGGATCATCCCCTTCCGCACCC
GCCTCGGACTCTATTGGGCCCCAAATTCTCACCAGTCCGTCTCCTTCAAAATCCATTCCAATTCCACAGC
CCTTCCGACCAGCAGATGAAGATCATCGAAATCAATTTGGGCAACGAGACCGATCCTCATCAGCTCCCAA
TGTGCATATAAACACAATAGAACCTGTCAATATTGATGACTTGATTAGAGACCAAGGATTTCGTGGTGAT
GGAGGATCAACCACAGGTTTGTCTGCTACCCCCCCTGCCTCATTACCTGGCTCACTAACTAACGTGAAAG
CCTTACAGAAATCTCCAGGACCTCAGCGAGAAAGGAAGTCATCTTCATCCTCAGAAGACAGGAATCGAAT
GAAAACACTTGGTAGACGGGACTCGAGTGATGATTGGGAGATTCCTGATGGGCAGATTACAGTGGGACAA
AGAATTGGATCTGGATCATTTGGAACAGTCTACAAGGGAAAGTGGCATGGTGATGTGGCAGTGAAAATGT
TGAATGTGACAGCACCTACACCTCAGCAGTTACAAGCCTTCAAAAATGAAGTAGGAGTACTCAGGAAAAC
ACGACATGTGAATATCCTACTCTTCATGGGCTATTCCACAAAGCCACAACTGGCTATTGTTACCCAGTGG
TGTGAGGGCTCCAGCTTGTATCACCATCTCCATATCATTGAGACCAAATTTGAGATGATCAAACTTATAG
ATATTGCACGACAGACTGCACAGGGCATGGATTACTTACACGCCAAGTCAATCATCCACAGAGACCTCAA
GAGTAATAATATATTTCTTCATGAAGACCTCACAGTAAAAATAGGTGATTTTGGTCTAGCTACATTGAAA
TCTCGATGGAGTGGGTCCCATCAGTTTGAACAGTTGTCTGGATCCATTTTGTGGATGGCACCAGAAGTCA
TCAGAATGCAAGATAAAAATCCATACAGCTTTCAGTCAGATGTATATGCATTTGGAATTGTTCTGTATGA
ATTGATGACTGGACAGTTACCTTATTCAAACATCAACAACAGGGACCAGATAATTTTTATGGTGGGACGA
GGATACCTGTCTCCAGATCTCAGTAAGGTACGGAGTAACTGTCCAAAAGCCATGAAGAGATTAATGGCAG
AGTGCCTCAAAAAGAAAAGAGATGAGAGACCACTCTTTCCCCAAATTCTCGCCTCTATTGAGCTGCTGGC
CCGCTCATTGCCAAAAATTCACCGCAGTGCATCAGAACCCTCCTTGAATCGGGCTGGTTTCCAAACAGAG
GATTTTAGTCTATATGCTTGTGCTTCTCCAAAAACACCCATCCAGGCAGGGGGATATGGTGCGTTTCCTG
TCCACTAGAACCCAGCTTTCTTGTACAAAGTGGTGATATCCAATTAACCCTCACTAAAGGGTTAGAATGT
ATATAGAGTTAGATCCCTATAGTGAGTCGTATTACCACCCAACTTTTCTATACAAAGTGGTTGATATCCA
GCACAGTGGCGGCCGCTCGAGTCTAGAGGGCCCGCGGTTCGAAGGTAAGCCTATCCCTAACCCTCTCCTC
GGTCTCGATTCTACGCGTACCGGTTAGTAATGAGATCCCTCCCCCCCCCCTAACGTTACTGGCCGAAGCC
GCTTGGAATAAGGCCGGTGTGCGTTTGTCTATATGTTATTTTCCACCATATTGCCGTCTTTTGGCAATGT
GAGGGCCCGGAAACCTGGCCCTGTCTTCTTGACGAGCATTCCTAGGGGTCTTTCCCCTCTCGCCAAAGGA
ATGCAAGGTCTGTTGAATGTCGTGAAGGAAGCAGTTCCTCTGGAAGCTTCTTGAAGACAAACAACGTCTG
TAGCGACCCTTTGCAGGCAGCGGAACCCCCCACCTGGCGACAGGTGCCTCTGCGGCCAAAAGCCACGTGT
ATAAGATACACCTGCAAAGGCGGCACAACCCCAGTGCCACGTTGTGAGTTGGATAGTTGTGGAAAGAGTC
AAATGGCTCTCCTCAAGCGTATTCAACAAGGGGCTGAAGGATGCCCAGAAGGTACCCCATTGTATGGGAT
CTGATCTGGGGCCTCGGTGCACATGCTTTACATGTGTTTAGTCGAGGTTAAAAAAACGTCTAGGCCCCCC
GAACCACGGGGACGTGGTTTTCCTTTGAAAAACACGATGATAATATGGCCACACATATGACCGAGTACAA
GCCCACGGTGCGCCTCGCCACCCGCGACGACGTCCCCAGGGCCGTACGCACCCTCGCCGCCGCGTTCGCC
GACTACCCCGCCACGCGCCACACCGTCGATCCGGACCGCCACATCGAGCGGGTCACCGAGCTGCAAGAAC
TCTTCCTCACGCGCGTCGGGCTCGACATCGGCAAGGTGTGGGTCGCGGACGACGGCGCCGCGGTGGCGGT
CTGGACCACGCCGGAGAGCGTCGAAGCGGGGGCGGTGTTCGCCGAGATCGGCCCGCGCATGGCCGAGTTG
AGCGGTTCCCGGCTGGCCGCGCAGCAACAGATGGAAGGCCTCCTGGCGCCGCACCGGCCCAAGGAGCCCG
CGTGGTTCCTGGCCACCGTCGGCGTCTCGCCCGACCACCAGGGCAAGGGTCTGGGCAGCGCCGTCGTGCT
CCCCGGAGTGGAGGCGGCCGAGCGCGCCGGGGTGCCCGCCTTCCTGGAGACCTCCGCGCCCCGCAACCTC
CCCTTCTACGAGCGGCTCGGCTTCACCGTCACCGCCGACGTCGAGGTGCCCGAAGGACCGCGCACCTGGT
GCATGACCCGCAAGCCCGGTGCCTAAATCGATAGATCCTAATCAACCTCTGGATTACAAAATTTGTGAAA
GATTGACTGGTATTCTTAACTATGTTGCTCCTTTTACGCTATGTGGATACGCTGCTTTAATGCCTTTGTA
TCATGCTATTGCTTCCCGTATGGCTTTCATTTTCTCCTCCTTGTATAAATCCTGGTTGCTGTCTCTTTAT
GAGGAGTTGTGGCCCGTTGTCAGGCAACGTGGCGTGGTGTGCACTGTGTTTGCTGACGCAACCCCCACTG
GTTGGGGCATTGCCACCACCTGTCAGCTCCTTTCCGGGACTTTCGCTTTCCCCCTCCCTATTGCCACGGC
GGAACTCATCGCCGCCTGCCTTGCCCGCTGCTGGACAGGGGCTCGGCTGTTGGGCACTGACAATTCCGTG
GTGTTGTCGGGGAAATCATCGTCCTTTCCTTGGCTGCTCGCCTGTGTTGCCACCTGGATTCTGCGCGGGA
CGTCCTTCTGCTACGTCCCTTCGGCCCTCAATCCAGCGGACCTTCCTTCCCGCGGCCTGCTGCCGGCTCT
GCGGCCTCTTCCGCGTCTTCGCCTTCGCCCTCAGACGAGTCGGATCTCCCTTTGGGCCGCCTCCCCGCCT
GAGATCCTTTAAGACCAATGACTTACAAGGCAGCTGTAGATCTTAGCCACTTTTTAAAAGAAAAGGGGGG
ACTGGAAGGGCTAATTCACTCCCAACGAAGACAAGATCTGCTTTTTGCTTGTACTGGGTCTCTCTGGTTA
GACCAGATCTGAGCCTGGGAGCTCTCTGGCTAACTAGGGAACCCACTGCTTAAGCCTCAATAAAGCTTGC
CTTGAGTGCTTCAAGTAGTGTGTGCCCGTCTGTTGTGTGACTCTGGTAACTAGAGATCCCTCAGACCCTT
TTAGTCAGTGTGGAAAATCTCTAGCAGTAGTAGTTCATGTCATCTTATTATTCAGTATTTATAACTTGCA
AAGAAATGAATATCAGAGAGTGAGAGGCCCGGGTTAATTAAGGAAAGGGCTAGATCATTCTTGAAGACGA
AAGGGCCTCGTGATACGCCTATTTTTATAGGTTAATGTCATGATAATAATGGTTTCTTAGACGTCAGGTG
GCACTTTTCGGGGAAATGTGCGCGGAACCCCTATTTGTTTATTTTTCTAAATACATTCAAATATGTATCC
GCTCATGAGACAATAACCCTGATAAATGCTTCAATAATATTGAAAAAGGAAGAGTATGAGTATTCAACAT
TTCCGTGTCGCCCTTATTCCCTTTTTTGCGGCATTTTGCCTTCCTGTTTTTGCTCACCCAGAAACGCTGG
TGAAAGTAAAAGATGCTGAAGATCAGTTGGGTGCACGAGTGGGTTACATCGAACTGGATCTCAACAGCGG
TAAGATCCTTGAGAGTTTTCGCCCCGAAGAACGTTTTCCAATGATGAGCACTTTTAAAGTTCTGCTATGT
GGCGCGGTATTATCCCGTGTTGACGCCGGGCAAGAGCAACTCGGTCGCCGCATACACTATTCTCAGAATG
ACTTGGTTGAGTACTCACCAGTCACAGAAAAGCATCTTACGGATGGCATGACAGTAAGAGAATTATGCAG
TGCTGCCATAACCATGAGTGATAACACTGCGGCCAACTTACTTCTGACAACGATCGGAGGACCGAAGGAG
CTAACCGCTTTTTTGCACAACATGGGGGATCATGTAACTCGCCTTGATCGTTGGGAACCGGAGCTGAATG
AAGCCATACCAAACGACGAGCGTGACACCACGATGCCTGTAGCAATGGCAACAACGTTGCGCAAACTATT
AACTGGCGAACTACTTACTCTAGCTTCCCGGCAACAATTAATAGACTGGATGGAGGCGGATAAAGTTGCA
GGACCACTTCTGCGCTCGGCCCTTCCGGCTGGCTGGTTTATTGCTGATAAATCTGGAGCCGGTGAGCGTG
GGTCTCGCGGTATCATTGCAGCACTGGGGCCAGATGGTAAGCCCTCCCGTATCGTAGTTATCTACACGAC
GGGGAGTCAGGCAACTATGGATGAACGAAATAGACAGATCGCTGAGATAGGTGCCTCACTGATTAAGCAT
TGGTAACTGTCAGACCAAGTTTACTCATATATACTTTAGATTGATTTAAAACTTCATTTTTAATTTAAAA
GGATCTAGGTGAAGATCCTTTTTGATAATCTCATGACCAAAATCCCTTAACGTGAGTTTTCGTTCCACTG
AGCGTCAGACCCCGTAGAAAAGATCAAAGGATCTTCTTGAGATCCTTTTTTTCTGCGCGTAATCTGCTGC
TTGCAAACAAAAAAACCACCGCTACCAGCGGTGGTTTGTTTGCCGGATCAAGAGCTACCAACTCTTTTTC
CGAAGGTAACTGGCTTCAGCAGAGCGCAGATACCAAATACTGTTCTTCTAGTGTAGCCGTAGTTAGGCCA
CCACTTCAAGAACTCTGTAGCACCGCCTACATACCTCGCTCTGCTAATCCTGTTACCAGTGGCTGCTGCC
AGTGGCGATAAGTCGTGTCTTACCGGGTTGGACTCAAGACGATAGTTACCGGATAAGGCGCAGCGGTCGG
GCTGAACGGGGGGTTCGTGCACACAGCCCAGCTTGGAGCGAACGACCTACACCGAACTGAGATACCTACA
GCGTGAGCTATGAGAAAGCGCCACGCTTCCCGAAGGGAGAAAGGCGGACAGGTATCCGGTAAGCGGCAGG
GTCGGAACAGGAGAGCGCACGAGGGAGCTTCCAGGGGGAAACGCCTGGTATCTTTATAGTCCTGTCGGGT
TTCGCCACCTCTGACTTGAGCGTCGATTTTTGTGATGCTCGTCAGGGGGGCGGAGCCTATGGAAAAACGC
CAGCAACGCGGCCTTTTTACGGTTCCTGGCCTTTTGCTGGCCTTTTGCTCACATGTTCTTTCCTGCGTTA
TCCCCTGATTCTGTGGATAACCGTATTACCGCCTTTGAGTGAGCTGATACCGCTCGCCGCAGCCGAACGA
CCGAGCGCAGCGAGTCAGTGAGCGAGGAAGCGGAAGAGCGCCCAATACGCAAACCGCCTCTCCCCGCGCG
TTGGCCGATTCATTAATGCAGCAAGCTCATGGCTGACTAATTTTTTTTATTTATGCAGAGGCCGAGGCCG
CCTCGGCCTCTGAGCTATTCCAGAAGTAGTGAGGAGGCTTTTTTGGAGGCCTAGGCTTTTGCAAAAAGCT
CCCCGTGGCACGACAGGTTTCCCGACTGGAAAGCGGGCAGTGAGCGCAACGCAATTAATGTGAGTTAGCT
CACTCATTAGGCACCCCAGGCTTTACACTTTATGCTTCCGGCTCGTATGTTGTGTGGAATTGTGAGCGGA
TAACAATTTCACACAGGAAACAGCTATGACATGATTACGAATTTCACAAATAAAGCATTTTTTTCACTGC
ATTCTAGTTGTGGTTTGTCCAAACTCATCAATGTATCTTATCATGTCTGGATCAACTGGATAACTCAAGC
TAACCAAAATCATCCCAAACTTCCCACCCCATACCCTATTACCACTGCCAATTACCTGTGGTTTCATTTA
CTCTAAACCTGTGATTCCTCTGAATTATTTTCATTTTAAAGAAATTGTATTTGTTAAATATGTACTACAA
ACTTAGTAGT
Features (pLannotate 1.2.2; 30 found; start..end, strand, type, name):
    377..634     +  LTR            5' LTR (truncated): truncated 5' long terminal repeat (LTR) from HIV-1
    681..806     +  misc_feature   HIV-1 Ψ: packaging signal of human immunodeficiency virus type 1
    790..1128    +  CDS            HIV-1 gag (fragment): gag protein from human immunodeficiency virus 1; gag
   1303..1536    +  misc_feature   RRE: The Rev response element (RRE) of HIV-1 allows for Rev-dependent mRNA export from the nucleus to the cytoplasm.
   1913..2013    +  CDS            Rev (fragment): human immunodeficiency virus 1 (HIV-1) Rev protein; rev; enhances nuclear export of unspliced and incompletely spliced viral mRNAs
   2058..2175    +  misc_feature   cPPT/CTS: central polypurine tract and central termination sequence of HIV-1
   2223..3401    +  promoter       EF-1α promoter: strong constitutive promoter for human elongation factor EF-1α
   3422..3442    +  protein_bind   attB1: mutant version of attB; core recombination site for the Gateway® BP reaction BP Clonase™
   3448..5745    +  CDS            BRAF: BRAF_HUMAN - Also known as BRAF1, RAFB1. Experimental evidence at protein level: Swiss-Prot protein existence level 1. Protein kinase involved in the transduction of mitogenic signals from the cell membrane to the nucleus (Probable). Phosphorylates MAP2K1, and thereby activates the MAP kinase signal transduction pathway (PubMed:21441910, PubMed:29433126). May play a role in the postsynaptic responses of hippocampal neurons (PubMed:1508179). From Homo sapiens (Human).
   5750..5774    -  protein_bind   attB2: mutant version of attB; recombination site for the Gateway® BP reaction BP Clonase™
   5782..5800    +  promoter       T3 promoter: promoter for bacteriophage T3 RNA polymerase
   5826..5844    -  promoter       T7 promoter: promoter for bacteriophage T7 RNA polymerase
   5850..5868    -  protein_bind   attB4 (fragment): mutant version of attB; core recombination site for the Gateway® BP reaction BP Clonase™
   5924..5965    +  CDS            V5 tag: epitope tag from simian virus 5
   6091..6553    +  misc_feature   IRES: internal ribosome entry site (IRES) of the encephalomyocarditis virus (EMCV)
   6567..7164    +  CDS            PuroR (fragment): puromycin N-acetyltransferase; pac from Streptomyces; confers resistance to puromycin
   7180..7768    +  misc_feature   WPRE: woodchuck hepatitis virus posttranscriptional regulatory element
   7776..7841    +  CDS            nef (fragment): NEF_HV1Z2 - Experimental evidence at protein level: Swiss-Prot protein existence level 1. Extracellular Nef protein targets CD4(+) T-lymphocytes for apoptosis by interacting with CXCR4 surface receptors. From Human immunodeficiency virus type 1 group M subtype D (isolate Z2/CDC-Z34) (HIV-1).
   7843..8076    +  LTR            3' LTR (ΔU3): self-inactivating 3' long terminal repeat (LTR) from HIV-1
   8281..8385    +  promoter       AmpR promoter: bla
   8386..9246    +  CDS            AmpR: β-lactamase; bla; confers resistance to ampicillin, carbenicillin, and related antibiotics
   9417..10005   +  rep_origin     ori: high-copy-number ColE1/pMB1/pBR322/pUC origin of replication
  10188..10242   +  CDS            lacI (fragment): lac repressor; lacI; The lac repressor binds to the lac operator to inhibit transcription in E. coli. This inhibition can be relieved by adding lactose or isopropyl-β-D-thiogalactopyranoside (IPTG).
  10248..10341   +  rep_origin     SV40 ori (fragment): SV40 origin of replication
  10366..10403   +  CDS            lacI (fragment): lac repressor; lacI; The lac repressor binds to the lac operator to inhibit transcription in E. coli. This inhibition can be relieved by adding lactose or isopropyl-β-D-thiogalactopyranoside (IPTG).
  10416..10437   +  protein_bind   CAP binding site: CAP binding activates transcription in the presence of cAMP. E. coli catabolite activator protein
  10452..10482   +  promoter       lac promoter: promoter for the E. coli lac operon
  10486..10508   +  protein_bind   lac operator (fragment): The lac repressor binds to the lac operator to inhibit transcription in E. coli. This inhibition can be relieved by adding lactose or isopropyl-β-D-thiogalactopyranoside (IPTG). lac repressor encoded by lacI
  10540..10623   +  polyA_signal   SV40 poly(A) signal (fragment): SV40 polyadenylation signal
  10790..329     +  CDS            nef (fragment) (across the origin): NEF_HV1BR - Experimental evidence at protein level: Swiss-Prot protein existence level 1. Extracellular Nef protein targets CD4(+) T-lymphocytes for apoptosis by interacting with CXCR4 surface receptors (PubMed:14990729). From Human immunodeficiency virus type 1 group M subtype B (isolate BRU/LAI) (HIV-1).
