[The description below was written by a language model from this plasmid's Addgene catalogue record and pLannotate feature annotations shown in this document.]
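Description:
pHAGE-BRAF-V600L is a 10.8 kb HIV-1-based lentiviral expression plasmid built on the pHAGE backbone for delivering a mutant human BRAF open reading frame into mammalian cells. It is maintained in E. coli through a high-copy ColE1/pUC-type origin and an ampicillin resistance gene (β-lactamase); the record lists a recombination-deficient strain (Stbl3), which is customary for plasmids carrying repeated LTRs. The viral portion contains a truncated 5' LTR, the Ψ packaging signal with an adjoining gag fragment, the Rev response element, the cPPT/CTS, and a ΔU3 self-inactivating 3' LTR. Together these allow the transfer RNA to be exported, packaged and integrated when packaging functions are supplied in trans, while leaving the integrated provirus without LTR promoter activity.

Between the LTRs, the constitutive human EF-1α promoter drives the BRAF coding sequence, which was introduced by Gateway recombination and is flanked by attB1 and attB2 sites. The catalogue entry specifies a V600L substitution, a change at the activation-segment residue of this MAP kinase pathway kinase. A V5 epitope tag is annotated downstream of attB2, separated from the ORF by short T3/T7 promoter and attB4 remnants; the record does not say whether it is translated in frame with BRAF. An EMCV IRES then directs translation of puromycin N-acetyltransferase from the same transcript, so transduced cells can be selected with puromycin, and a WPRE enhances transcript expression. The plasmid comes from a collection made for systematic functional annotation of somatic cancer mutations and is used for stable expression of this BRAF variant in cell-based assays.
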