Addgene plasmid #116207: pHAGE-BRAF-V600L
Purpose: Lentiviral expression of BRAF V600L
Depositing lab: Gordon Mills & Kenneth Scott. Depositing organization: Baylor College of Medicine. Publication: Systematic Functional Annotation of Somatic Mutations in Cancer. Ng PK, Li J, Jeong KJ, Shao S, Chen H, Tsang YH, Sengupta S, Wang Z, Bhavana VH, Tran R, Soewito S, Minussi DC, Moreno D, Kong K, Dogruluk T, Lu H, Gao J, Tokheim C, Zhou DC, Johnson AM, Zeng J, Ip CKM, Ju Z, Wester M, Yu S, Li Y, Vellano CP, Schultz N, Karchin R, Ding L, Lu Y, Cheung LWT, Chen K, Shaw KR, Meric-Bernstam F, Scott KL, Yi S, Sahni N, Liang H, Mills GB. Cancer Cell. 2018 Mar 12;33(3):450-462.e10. doi: 10.1016/j.ccell.2018.01.021. PubMed 29533785.
Backbone
  Vector backbone: pHAGE
  Vector type: Lentiviral
Growth in bacteria
  Bacterial resistance: Ampicillin, 100 μg/mL
  Growth temperature: 37°C
  Growth strain: Stbl3
  Copy number: High Copy
Gene/Insert
  Gene/Insert name: BRAF
  Species: H. sapiens (human)
  Mutation: V600L
  Entrez Gene: BRAF (a.k.a. B-RAF1, B-raf, BRAF-1, BRAF1, NS7, RAFB1)
  Cloning method: Gateway Cloning
Terms and licenses: Academic/Nonprofit Terms; Industry Terms: Not Available to Industry
How to cite: pHAGE-BRAF-V600L was a gift from Gordon Mills & Kenneth Scott (Addgene plasmid # 116207 ; http://n2t.net/addgene:116207 ; RRID:Addgene_116207)
