>Addgene plasmid #116207 | pHAGE-BRAF-V600L | depositor partial sequence | sequence record 219080 | insert
ATGGCGGCGCTGAGCGGTGGCGGTGGTGGCGGCGCGGAGCCGGGCCAGGCTCTGTTCAACGGGGACATGG
AGCCCGAGGCCGGCGCCGGCGCCGGCGCCGCGGCCTCTTCGGCTGCGGACCCTGCCATTCCGGAGGAGGT
GTGGAATATCAAACAAATGATTAAGTTGACACAGGAACATATAGAGGCCCTATTGGACAAATTTGGTGGG
GAGCATAATCCACCATCAATATATCTGGAGGCCTATGAAGAATACACCAGCAAGCTAGATGCACTCCAAC
AAAGAGAACAACAGTTATTGGAATCTCTGGGGAACGGAACTGATTTTTCTGTTTCTAGCTCTGCATCAAT
GGATACCGTTACATCTTCTTCCTCTTCTAGCCTTTCAGTGCTACCTTCATCTCTTTCAGTTTTTCAAAAT
CCCACAGATGTGGCACGGAGCAACCCCAAGTCACCACAAAAACCTATCGTTAGAGTCTTCCTGCCCAACA
AACAGAGGACAGTGGTACCTGCAAGGTGTGGAGTTACAGTCCGAGACAGTCTAAAGAAAGCACTGATGAT
GAGAGGTCTAATCCCAGAGTGCTGTGCTGTTTACAGAATTCAGGATGGAGAGAAGAAACCAATTGGTTGG
GACACTGATATTTCCTGGCTTACTGGAGAAGAATTGCATGTGGAAGTGTTGGAGAATGTTCCACTTACAA
CACACAACTTTGTACGAAAAACGTTTTTCACCTTAGCATTTTGTGACTTTTGTCGAAAGCTGCTTTTCCA
GGGTTTCCGCTGTCAAACATGTGGTTATAAATTTCACCAGCGTTGTAGTACAGAAGTTCCACTGATGTGT
GTTAATTATGACCAACTTGATTTGCTGTTTGTCTCCAAGTTCTTTGAACACCACCCAATACCACAGGAAG
AGGCGTCCTTAGCAGAGACTGCCCTAACATCTGGATCATCCCCTTCCGCACCCGCCTCGGACTCTATTGG
GCCCCAAATTCTCACCAGTCCGTCTCCTTCAAAATCCATTCCAATTCCACAGCCCTTCCGACCAGCAGAT
GAAGATCATCGAAATCAATTTGGGCAACGAGACCGATCCTCATCAGCTCCCAATGTGCATATAAACACAA
TAGAACCTGTCAATATTGATGACTTGATTAGAGACCAAGGATTTCGTGGTGATGGAGGATCAACCACAGG
TTTGTCTGCTACCCCCCCTGCCTCATTACCTGGCTCACTAACTAACGTGAAAGCCTTACAGAAATCTCCA
GGACCTCAGCGAGAAAGGAAGTCATCTTCATCCTCAGAAGACAGGAATCGAATGAAAACACTTGGTAGAC
GGGACTCGAGTGATGATTGGGAGATTCCTGATGGGCAGATTACAGTGGGACAAAGAATTGGATCTGGATC
ATTTGGAACAGTCTACAAGGGAAAGTGGCATGGTGATGTGGCAGTGAAAATGTTGAATGTGACAGCACCT
ACACCTCAGCAGTTACAAGCCTTCAAAAATGAAGTAGGAGTACTCAGGAAAACACGACATGTGAATATCC
TACTCTTCATGGGCTATTCCACAAAGCCACAACTGGCTATTGTTACCCAGTGGTGTGAGGGCTCCAGCTT
GTATCACCATCTCCATATCATTGAGACCAAATTTGAGATGATCAAACTTATAGATATTGCACGACAGACT
GCACAGGGCATGGATTACTTACACGCCAAGTCAATCATCCACAGAGACCTCAAGAGTAATAATATATTTC
TTCATGAAGACCTCACAGTAAAAATAGGTGATTTTGGTCTAGCTACATTGAAATCTCGATGGAGTGGGTC
CCATCAGTTTGAACAGTTGTCTGGATCCATTTTGTGGATGGCACCAGAAGTCATCAGAATGCAAGATAAA
AATCCATACAGCTTTCAGTCAGATGTATATGCATTTGGAATTGTTCTGTATGAATTGATGACTGGACAGT
TACCTTATTCAAACATCAACAACAGGGACCAGATAATTTTTATGGTGGGACGAGGATACCTGTCTCCAGA
TCTCAGTAAGGTACGGAGTAACTGTCCAAAAGCCATGAAGAGATTAATGGCAGAGTGCCTCAAAAAGAAA
AGAGATGAGAGACCACTCTTTCCCCAAATTCTCGCCTCTATTGAGCTGCTGGCCCGCTCATTGCCAAAAA
TTCACCGCAGTGCATCAGAACCCTCCTTGAATCGGGCTGGTTTCCAAACAGAGGATTTTAGTCTATATGC
TTGTGCTTCTCCAAAAACACCCATCCAGGCAGGGGGATATGGTGCGTTTCCTGTCCACTAG
